Addgene plasmid #35903: Wnt11 Non-STOP
Depositing lab: Marian Waterman. Depositing organization: University of California, Irvine. Publication: A uniform human Wnt expression library reveals a shared secretory pathway and unique signaling activities. Najdi R, Proffitt K, Sprowl S, Kaur S, Yu J, Covey TM, Virshup DM, Waterman ML. Differentiation. 2012 Sep;84(2):203-13. doi: 10.1016/j.diff.2012.06.004. Epub 2012 Jul 9. PubMed 22784633.
Backbone
  Vector backbone: pENTR/D-TOPO
  Backbone manufacturer: Invitrogen
  Backbone size w/o insert (bp): 2580
  Vector type: Entry Vector
Growth in bacteria
  Bacterial resistance: Kanamycin, 50 μg/mL
  Growth temperature: 37°C
  Growth strain: DH5alpha
  Copy number: High Copy
Gene/Insert
  Gene/Insert name: Wnt11 (alt name: Wnt11)
  Species: H. sapiens (human)
  Insert size (bp): 1071
  Mutation: None
  Entrez Gene: wnt11f2 (a.k.a. Slb/Wnt11, cb748, slb, wnt11)
  Cloning method: Restriction Enzyme
  Sequencing primers: 5′ M13 (-20)-FWD; 3′ M13-Reverse
Terms and licenses: Academic/Nonprofit Terms; Industry Terms: Not Available to Industry
How to cite: Wnt11 Non-STOP was a gift from Marian Waterman (Addgene plasmid # 35903 ; http://n2t.net/addgene:35903 ; RRID:Addgene_35903)
