[The description below was written by a language model from this plasmid's Addgene catalogue record and the feature table of its GenBank file.]
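Description:
Wnt11 Non-STOP is a Gateway entry clone built on the Invitrogen pENTR/D-TOPO backbone and carrying the human Wnt11 open reading frame (about 1.07 kb insert in a 3,651 bp circular plasmid). It is maintained in E. coli through a high-copy ColE1/pUC-type origin and selected with kanamycin via the aph(3')-Ia (KanR) gene. As an entry vector it has no eukaryotic promoter and is not meant to express the protein directly. The only promoter annotated is a T7 promoter just outside attL2, oriented back toward the insert. The rrnB T1 and T2 terminators upstream of the cloning region insulate the insert from read-through transcription originating in the backbone.

The Wnt11 coding sequence itself is not annotated as a feature in the table, but it occupies the interval between the attL1 and attL2 sites, which are the substrates for the LR Clonase reaction. Recombination with an attR-containing destination vector transfers the ORF directionally into whatever expression context is chosen. The name "Non-STOP" suggests the ORF was cloned without its native stop codon, which would let translation continue through the recombined att site into a C-terminal tag or fusion partner supplied by the destination vector. The record does not spell this out, and it lists no mutation in the insert. M13 forward and reverse primer sites flank the att cassette for sequence verification.

The plasmid belongs to a uniform human Wnt expression library assembled to compare secretion and signaling activities across Wnt family members. The catalogue's linked Entrez gene entry (wnt11f2) appears to be a zebrafish-type symbol and does not match the stated human origin.
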