LOCUS       Exported 3651 bp ds-DNA circular SYN 13-MAY-2021
DEFINITION  synthetic circular DNA
ACCESSION   .
VERSION     .
KEYWORDS    Wnt11 Non-STOP
SOURCE      synthetic DNA construct
  ORGANISM  synthetic DNA construct
REFERENCE   1 (bases 1 to 3651)
  AUTHORS   Najdi R, Proffitt K, Sprowl S, Kaur S, Yu J, Covey TM, Virshup DM,
            Waterman ML
  TITLE     A uniform human Wnt expression library reveals a shared secretory
            pathway and unique signaling activities.
  JOURNAL   Differentiation. 2012 Sep;84(2):203-13. doi:
            10.1016/j.diff.2012.06.004. Epub 2012 Jul 9.
  PUBMED    22784633
REFERENCE   2 (bases 1 to 3651)
  AUTHORS   .
  TITLE     Direct Submission
  JOURNAL   Exported May 13, 2021 from SnapGene Server 1.1.58
            http://www.snapgene.com
FEATURES             Location/Qualifiers
     source          1..3651
                     /organism="synthetic DNA construct"
                     /mol_type="other DNA"
     primer_bind     92..109
                     /label=L4440
                     /note="L4440 vector, forward primer"
     terminator      268..295
                     /label=rrnB T2 terminator
                     /note="transcription terminator T2 from the E. coli rrnB
                     gene"
     terminator      387..473
                     /gene="Escherichia coli rrnB"
                     /label=rrnB T1 terminator
                     /note="transcription terminator T1 from the E. coli rrnB
                     gene"
     primer_bind     522..544
                     /label=M13/pUC Forward
                     /note="In lacZ gene"
     primer_bind     536..553
                     /label=M13 Forward
                     /note="In lacZ gene. Also called M13-F20 or M13 (-21)
                     Forward"
     primer_bind     537..553
                     /label=M13 fwd
                     /note="common sequencing primer, one of multiple similar
                     variants"
     protein_bind    569..668
                     /gene="mutant version of attL"
                     /label=attL1
                     /bound_moiety="LR Clonase(TM)"
                     /note="recombination site for the Gateway(R) LR reaction"
     protein_bind    complement(1776..1875)
                     /gene="mutant version of attL"
                     /label=attL2
                     /bound_moiety="LR Clonase(TM)"
                     /note="recombination site for the Gateway(R) LR reaction"
     primer_bind     complement(1892..1911)
                     /label=T7
                     /note="T7 promoter, forward primer"
     promoter        complement(1893..1911)
                     /label=T7 promoter
                     /note="promoter for bacteriophage T7 RNA polymerase"
     primer_bind     complement(1916..1932)
                     /label=M13 rev
                     /note="common sequencing primer, one of multiple similar
                     variants"
     primer_bind     complement(1916..1932)
                     /label=M13 Reverse
                     /note="In lacZ gene. Also called M13-rev"
     primer_bind     complement(2034..2053)
                     /label=pENTR-R
                     /note="pENTR vectors, reverse primer"
     CDS             2045..2854
                     /codon_start=1
                     /gene="aph(3')-Ia"
                     /product="aminoglycoside phosphotransferase"
                     /label=KanR
                     /note="confers resistance to kanamycin in bacteria or G418
                     (Geneticin(R)) in eukaryotes"
                     /translation="MSHIQRETSRPRLNSNMDADLYGYKWARDNVGQSGATIYRLYGKP
                     DAPELFLKHGKGSVANDVTDEMVRLNWLTEFMPLPTIKHFIRTPDDAWLLTTAIPGKTA
                     FQVLEEYPDSGENIVDALAVFLRRLHSIPVCNCPFNSDRVFRLAQAQSRMNNGLVDASD
                     FDDERNGWPVEQVWKEMHKLLPFSPDSVVTHGDFSLDNLIFDEGKLIGCIDVGRVGIAD
                     RYQDLAILWNCLGEFSPSLQKRLFQKYGIDNPDMNKLQFHLMLDEFF"
     primer_bind     complement(2112..2131)
                     /label=Kan-R
                     /note="Kanamycin resistance gene, reverse primer"
     rep_origin      3001..3589
                     /direction=RIGHT
                     /label=ori
                     /note="high-copy-number ColE1/pMB1/pBR322/pUC origin of
                     replication"
     primer_bind     3490..3509
                     /label=pBR322ori-F
                     /note="pBR322 origin, forward primer"
ORIGIN
        1 ctttcctgcg ttatcccctg attctgtgga taaccgtatt accgcctttg agtgagctga
       61 taccgctcgc cgcagccgaa cgaccgagcg cagcgagtca gtgagcgagg aagcggaaga
      121 gcgcccaata cgcaaaccgc ctctccccgc gcgttggccg attcattaat gcagctggca
      181 cgacaggttt cccgactgga aagcgggcag tgagcgcaac gcaattaata cgcgtaccgc
      241 tagccaggaa gagtttgtag aaacgcaaaa aggccatccg tcaggatggc cttctgctta
      301 gtttgatgcc tggcagttta tggcgggcgt cctgcccgcc accctccggg ccgttgcttc
      361 acaacgttca aatccgctcc cggcggattt gtcctactca ggagagcgtt caccgacaaa
      421 caacagataa aacgaaaggc ccagtcttcc gactgagcct ttcgttttat ttgatgcctg
      481 gcagttccct actctcgcgt taacgctagc atggatgttt tcccagtcac gacgttgtaa
      541 aacgacggcc agtcttaagc tcgggcccca aataatgatt ttattttgac tgatagtgac
      601 ctgttcgttg caacaaattg atgagcaatg cttttttata atgccaactt tgtacaaaaa
      661 agcaggctcc gcggccgccc ccttcaccat gagggcgcgg ccgcaggtct gcgaggcgct
      721 gctcttcgcc ctggcgctcc agaccggcgt gtgctatggc atcaagtggc tggcgctgtc
      781 caagacacca tcggccctgg cactgaacca gacgcaacac tgcaagcagc tggagggtct
      841 ggtgtctgca caggtgcagc tgtgccgcag caacctggag ctcatgcaca cggtggtgca
      901 cgccgcccgc gaggtcatga aggcctgtcg ccgggccttt gccgacatgc gctggaactg
      961 ctcctccatt gagctcgccc ccaactattt gcttgacctg gagagaggga cccgggagtc
     1021 ggccttcgtg tatgcgctgt cggccgccgc catcagccac gccatcgccc gggcctgcac
     1081 ctccggcgac ctgcccggct gctcctgcgg ccccgtccca ggtgagccac ccgggcccgg
     1141 gaaccgctgg ggaggatgtg cggacaacct cagctacggg ctcctcatgg gggccaagtt
     1201 ttccgatgct cctatgaagg tgaaaaaaac aggatcccaa gccaataaac tgatgcgtct
     1261 acacaacagt gaagtgggga gacaggctct gcgcgcctct ctggaaatga agtgtaagtg
     1321 ccatggggtg tctggctcct gctccatccg cacctgctgg aaggggctgc aggagctgca
     1381 ggatgtggct gctgacctca agacccgata cctgtcggcc accaaggtag tgcaccgacc
     1441 catgggcacc cgcaagcacc tggtgcccaa ggacctggat atccggcctg tgaaggactc
     1501 ggaactcgtc tatctgcaga gctcacctga cttctgcatg aagaatgaga aggtgggctc
     1561 ccacgggaca caagacaggc agtgcaacaa gacatccaac ggaagcgaca gctgcgacct
     1621 tatgtgctgc gggcgtggct acaaccccta cacagaccgc gtggtcgagc ggtgccactg
     1681 taagtaccac tggtgctgct acgtcacctg ccgcaggtgt gagcgtaccg tggagcgcta
     1741 tgtctgcaag tgcattctga agggtgggcg cgccgaccca gctttcttgt acaaagttgg
     1801 cattataaga aagcattgct tatcaatttg ttgcaacgaa caggtcacta tcagtcaaaa
     1861 taaaatcatt atttgccatc cagctgatat cccctatagt gagtcgtatt acatggtcat
     1921 agctgtttcc tggcagctct ggcccgtgtc tcaaaatctc tgatgttaca ttgcacaaga
     1981 taaaaatata tcatcatgaa caataaaact gtctgcttac ataaacagta atacaagggg
     2041 tgttatgagc catattcaac gggaaacgtc gaggccgcga ttaaattcca acatggatgc
     2101 tgatttatat gggtataaat gggctcgcga taatgtcggg caatcaggtg cgacaatcta
     2161 tcgcttgtat gggaagcccg atgcgccaga gttgtttctg aaacatggca aaggtagcgt
     2221 tgccaatgat gttacagatg agatggtcag actaaactgg ctgacggaat ttatgcctct
     2281 tccgaccatc aagcatttta tccgtactcc tgatgatgca tggttactca ccactgcgat
     2341 ccccggaaaa acagcattcc aggtattaga agaatatcct gattcaggtg aaaatattgt
     2401 tgatgcgctg gcagtgttcc tgcgccggtt gcattcgatt cctgtttgta attgtccttt
     2461 taacagcgat cgcgtatttc gtctcgctca ggcgcaatca cgaatgaata acggtttggt
     2521 tgatgcgagt gattttgatg acgagcgtaa tggctggcct gttgaacaag tctggaaaga
     2581 aatgcataaa cttttgccat tctcaccgga ttcagtcgtc actcatggtg atttctcact
     2641 tgataacctt atttttgacg aggggaaatt aataggttgt attgatgttg gacgagtcgg
     2701 aatcgcagac cgataccagg atcttgccat cctatggaac tgcctcggtg agttttctcc
     2761 ttcattacag aaacggcttt ttcaaaaata tggtattgat aatcctgata tgaataaatt
     2821 gcagtttcat ttgatgctcg atgagttttt ctaatcagaa ttggttaatt ggttgtaaca
     2881 ctggcagagc attacgctga cttgacggga cggcgcaagc tcatgaccaa aatcccttaa
     2941 cgtgagttac gcgtcgttcc actgagcgtc agaccccgta gaaaagatca aaggatcttc
     3001 ttgagatcct ttttttctgc gcgtaatctg ctgcttgcaa acaaaaaaac caccgctacc
     3061 agcggtggtt tgtttgccgg atcaagagct accaactctt tttccgaagg taactggctt
     3121 cagcagagcg cagataccaa atactgtcct tctagtgtag ccgtagttag gccaccactt
     3181 caagaactct gtagcaccgc ctacatacct cgctctgcta atcctgttac cagtggctgc
     3241 tgccagtggc gataagtcgt gtcttaccgg gttggactca agacgatagt taccggataa
     3301 ggcgcagcgg tcgggctgaa cggggggttc gtgcacacag cccagcttgg agcgaacgac
     3361 ctacaccgaa ctgagatacc tacagcgtga gcattgagaa agcgccacgc ttcccgaagg
     3421 gagaaaggcg gacaggtatc cggtaagcgg cagggtcgga acaggagagc gcacgaggga
     3481 gcttccaggg ggaaacgcct ggtatcttta tagtcctgtc gggtttcgcc acctctgact
     3541 tgagcgtcga tttttgtgat gctcgtcagg ggggcggagc ctatggaaaa acgccagcaa
     3601 cgcggccttt ttacggttcc tggccttttg ctggcctttt gctcacatgt t
//
