>Addgene plasmid #35903 | Wnt11 Non-STOP | addgene partial sequence | sequence record 44992 | M13rev
TCAGCTGGATGGCAAATAATGATTTTATTTTGACTGATAGTGACCTGTTCGTTGCAACAAATTGATAAGC
AATGCTTTCTTATAATGCCAACTTTGTACAAGAAAGCTGGGTCGGCGCGCCCACCCTTCAGAATGCACTT
GCAGACATAGCGCTCCACGGTACGCTCACACCTGCGGCAGGTGACGTAGCAGCACCAGTGGTACTTACAG
TGGCACCGCTCGACCACGCGGTCTGTGTAGGGGTTGTAGCCACGCCCGCAGCACATAAGGTCGCAGCTGT
CGCTTCCGTTGGATGTCTTGTTGCACTGCCTGTCTTGTGTCCCGTGGGAGCCCACCTTCTCATTCTTCAT
GCAGAAGTCAGGTGAGCTCTGCAGATAGACGAGTTCCGAGTCCTTCACAGGCCGGATATCCAGGTCCTTG
GGCACCAGGTGCTTGCGGGTGCCCATGGGTCGGTGCACTACCTTGGTGGCCGACAGGTATCGGGTCTTGA
GGTCAGCAGCCACATCCTGCAGCTCCTGCAGCCCCTTCCAGCAGGTGCGGATGGAGCAGGAGCCAGACAC
CCCATGGCACTTACACTTCATTTCCAGAGAGGCGCGCAGAGCCTGTCTCCCCACTTCACTGTTGTGTAGA
CGCATCAGTTTATTGGCTTGGGATCCTGTTTTTTTCACCTTCATAGGAGCATCGGAAAACTTGGCCCCCA
TGAGGAGCCCGTAGCTGAGGTTGTCCGCACATCCTCCCCAGCGGTTCCCGGGCCCGGGTGGCTCACCTGG
GACGGGGCCGCAGGAGCAGCCGGGCAGGTCGCCGGAGGTGCAGGCCCGGGCGATGGCGTGGCTGATGGCG
GCGGCCGACAGCGCATACACGAAGGCCGACTCCCGGGTCCCTCTCTCCAGGTCA
